>Addgene plasmid #90878 | RNASEH2A B9.3 gRNA | addgene full sequence | sequence record 183926 | Addgene NGS Result
CAGTGAGCGAGGAAGCGGAAGAGCGCCCAATACGCAAACCGCCTCTCCCCGCGCGTTGGCCGATTCATTA
ATGCAGCTGGCACGACAGGTTTCCCGACTGGAAAGCGGGCAGTGAGCGCAACGCAATTAATGTGAGTTAG
CTCACTCATTAGGCACCCCAGGCTTTACACTTTATGCTTCCGGCTCGTATGTTGTGTGGAATTGTGAGCG
GATAACAATTTCACACAGGAAACAGCTATGACCATGATTACGCCAAGCGCGCAATTAACCCTCACTAAAG
GGAACAAAAGCTGGAGCTGCAAGCTTAATGTAGTCTTATGCAATACTCTTGTAGTCTTGCAACATGGTAA
CGATGAGTTAGCAACATGCCTTACAAGGAGAGAAAAAGCACCGTGCATGCCGATTGGTGGAAGTAAGGTG
GTACGATCGTGCCTTATTAGGAAGGCAACAGACGGGTCTGACATGGATTGGACGAACCACTGAATTGCCG
CATTGCAGAGATATTGTATTTAAGTGCCTAGCTCGATACATAAACGGGTCTCTCTGGTTAGACCAGATCT
GAGCCTGGGAGCTCTCTGGCTAACTAGGGAACCCACTGCTTAAGCCTCAATAAAGCTTGCCTTGAGTGCT
TCAAGTAGTGTGTGCCCGTCTGTTGTGTGACTCTGGTAACTAGAGATCCCTCAGACCCTTTTAGTCAGTG
TGGAAAATCTCTAGCAGTGGCGCCCGAACAGGGACTTGAAAGCGAAAGGGAAACCAGAGGAGCTCTCTCG
ACGCAGGACTCGGCTTGCTGAAGCGCGCACGGCAAGAGGCGAGGGGCGGCGACTGGTGAGTACGCCAAAA
ATTTTGACTAGCGGAGGCTAGAAGGAGAGAGATGGGTGCGAGAGCGTCAGTATTAAGCGGGGGAGAATTA
GATCGCGATGGGAAAAAATTCGGTTAAGGCCAGGGGGAAAGAAAAAATATAAATTAAAACATATAGTATG
GGCAAGCAGGGAGCTAGAACGATTCGCAGTTAATCCTGGCCTGTTAGAAACATCAGAAGGCTGTAGACAA
ATACTGGGACAGCTACAACCATCCCTTCAGACAGGATCAGAAGAACTTAGATCATTATATAATACAGTAG
CAACCCTCTATTGTGTGCATCAAAGGATAGAGATAAAAGACACCAAGGAAGCTTTAGACAAGATAGAGGA
AGAGCAAAACAAAAGTAAGACCACCGCACAGCAAGCGGCCGCTGATCTTCAGACCTGGAGGAGGAGATAT
GAGGGACAATTGGAGAAGTGAATTATATAAATATAAAGTAGTAAAAATTGAACCATTAGGAGTAGCACCC
ACCAAGGCAAAGAGAAGAGTGGTGCAGAGAGAAAAAAGAGCAGTGGGAATAGGAGCTTTGTTCCTTGGGT
TCTTGGGAGCAGCAGGAAGCACTATGGGCGCAGCGTCAATGACGCTGACGGTACAGGCCAGACAATTATT
GTCTGGTATAGTGCAGCAGCAGAACAATTTGCTGAGGGCTATTGAGGCGCAACAGCATCTGTTGCAACTC
ACAGTCTGGGGCATCAAGCAGCTCCAGGCAAGAATCCTGGCTGTGGAAAGATACCTAAAGGATCAACAGC
TCCTGGGGATTTGGGGTTGCTCTGGAAAACTCATTTGCACCACTGCTGTGCCTTGGAATGCTAGTTGGAG
TAATAAATCTCTGGAACAGATTTGGAATCACACGACCTGGATGGAGTGGGACAGAGAAATTAACAATTAC
ACAAGCTTAATACACTCCTTAATTGAAGAATCGCAAAACCAGCAAGAAAAGAATGAACAAGAATTATTGG
AATTAGATAAATGGGCAAGTTTGTGGAATTGGTTTAACATAACAAATTGGCTGTGGTATATAAAATTATT
CATAATGATAGTAGGAGGCTTGGTAGGTTTAAGAATAGTTTTTGCTGTACTTTCTATAGTGAATAGAGTT
AGGCAGGGATATTCACCATTATCGTTTCAGACCCACCTCCCAACCCCGAGGGGACCCAGAGAGGGCCTAT
TTCCCATGATTCCTTCATATTTGCATATACGATACAAGGCTGTTAGAGAGATAATTAGAATTAATTTGAC
TGTAAACACAAAGATATTAGTACAAAATACGTGACGTAGAAAGTAATAATTTCTTGGGTAGTTTGCAGTT
TTAAAATTATGTTTTAAAATGGACTATCATATGCTTACCGTAACTTGAAAGTATTTCGATTTCTTGGCTT
TATATATCTTGTGGAAAGGACGAAACACCGTGCCCGCCTCATCGACGCCCGTTTAAGAGCTATGCTGGAA
ACAGCATAGCAAGTTTAAATAAGGCTAGTCCGTTATCAACTTGAAAAAGTGGCACCGAGTCGGTGCTTTT
TTTGAATTCTAGATCTTGAGACAAATGGCAGTATTCATCCACAATTTTAAAAGAAAAGGGGGGATTGGGG
GGTACAGTGCAGGGGAAAGAATAGTAGACATAATAGCAACAGACATACAAACTAAAGAATTACAAAAACA
AATTACAAAAATTCAAAATTTTCGGGTTTATTACAGGGACAGCAGAGATCCACTTTGGCGCCGGCTCGAG
TGGCTCCGGTGCCCGTCAGTGGGCAGAGCGCACATCGCCCACAGTCCCCGAGAAGTTGGGGGGAGGGGTC
GGCAATTGAACCGGTGCCTAGAGAAGGTGGCGCGGGGTAAACTGGGAAAGTGATGTCGTGTACTGGCTCC
GCCTTTTTCCCGAGGGTGGGGGAGAACCGTATATAAGTGCAGTAGTCGCCGTGAACGTTCTTTTTCGCAA
CGGGTTTGCCGCCAGAACACAGGTGTCGTGACGCGGGATCCGCCACCATGACCGAGTACAAGCCCACGGT
GCGCCTCGCCACCCGCGACGACGTCCCCAGGGCCGTACGCACCCTCGCCGCCGCGTTCGCCGACTACCCC
GCCACGCGCCACACCGTCGATCCGGACCGCCACATCGAGCGGGTCACCGAGCTGCAAGAACTCTTCCTCA
CGCGCGTCGGGCTCGACATCGGCAAGGTGTGGGTCGCGGACGACGGCGCCGCGGTGGCGGTCTGGACCAC
GCCGGAGAGCGTCGAAGCGGGGGCGGTGTTCGCCGAGATCGGCCCGCGCATGGCCGAGTTGAGCGGTTCC
CGGCTGGCCGCGCAGCAACAGATGGAAGGCCTCCTGGCGCCGCACCGGCCCAAGGAGCCCGCGTGGTTCC
TGGCCACCGTCGGAGTCTCGCCCGACCACCAGGGCAAGGGTCTGGGCAGCGCCGTCGTGCTCCCCGGAGT
GGAGGCGGCCGAGCGCGCCGGGGTGCCCGCCTTCCTGGAGACCTCCGCGCCCCGCAACCTCCCCTTCTAC
GAGCGGCTCGGCTTCACCGTCACCGCCGACGTCGAGGTGCCCGAAGGACCGCGCACCTGGTGCATGACCC
GCAAGCCCGGTGCCTGAACGCGTTAAGTCGACAATCAACCTCTGGATTACAAAATTTGTGAAAGATTGAC
TGGTATTCTTAACTATGTTGCTCCTTTTACGCTATGTGGATACGCTGCTTTAATGCCTTTGTATCATGCT
ATTGCTTCCCGTATGGCTTTCATTTTCTCCTCCTTGTATAAATCCTGGTTGCTGTCTCTTTATGAGGAGT
TGTGGCCCGTTGTCAGGCAACGTGGCGTGGTGTGCACTGTGTTTGCTGACGCAACCCCCACTGGTTGGGG
CATTGCCACCACCTGTCAGCTCCTTTCCGGGACTTTCGCTTTCCCCCTCCCTATTGCCACGGCGGAACTC
ATCGCCGCCTGCCTTGCCCGCTGCTGGACAGGGGCTCGGCTGTTGGGCACTGACAATTCCGTGGTGTTGT
CGGGGAAATCATCGTCCTTTCCTTGGCTGCTCGCCTGTGTTGCCACCTGGATTCTGCGCGGGACGTCCTT
CTGCTACGTCCCTTCGGCCCTCAATCCAGCGGACCTTCCTTCCCGCGGCCTGCTGCCGGCTCTGCGGCCT
CTTCCGCGTCTTCGCCTTCGCCCTCAGACGAGTCGGATCTCCCTTTGGGCCGCCTCCCCGCGTCGACTTT
AAGACCAATGACTTACAAGGCAGCTGTAGATCTTAGCCACTTTTTAAAAGAAAAGGGGGGACTGGAAGGG
CTAATTCACTCCCAACGAAGACAAGATCTGCTTTTTGCTTGTACTGGGTCTCTCTGGTTAGACCAGATCT
GAGCCTGGGAGCTCTCTGGCTAACTAGGGAACCCACTGCTTAAGCCTCAATAAAGCTTGCCTTGAGTGCT
TCAAGTAGTGTGTGCCCGTCTGTTGTGTGACTCTGGTAACTAGAGATCCCTCAGACCCTTTTAGTCAGTG
TGGAAAATCTCTAGCAGTACGTATAGTAGTTCATGTCATCTTATTATTCAGTATTTATAACTTGCAAAGA
AATGAATATCAGAGAGTGAGAGGAACTTGTTTATTGCAGCTTATAATGGTTACAAATAAAGCAATAGCAT
CACAAATTTCACAAATAAAGCATTTTTTTCACTGCATTCTAGTTGTGGTTTGTCCAAACTCATCAATGTA
TCTTATCATGTCTGGCTCTAGCTATCCCGCCCCTAACTCCGCCCATCCCGCCCCTAACTCCGCCCAGTTC
CGCCCATTCTCCGCCCCATGGCTGACTAATTTTTTTTATTTATGCAGAGGCCGAGGCCGCCTCGGCCTCT
GAGCTATTCCAGAAGTAGTGAGGAGGCTTTTTTGGAGGCCTAGGGACGTACCCAATTCGCCCTATAGTGA
GTCGTATTACGCGCGCTCACTGGCCGTCGTTTTACAACGTCGTGACTGGGAAAACCCTGGCGTTACCCAA
CTTAATCGCCTTGCAGCACATCCCCCTTTCGCCAGCTGGCGTAATAGCGAAGAGGCCCGCACCGATCGCC
CTTCCCAACAGTTGCGCAGCCTGAATGGCGAATGGG
[124 nt withheld, positions 4937-5060]
C
[91 nt withheld, positions 5062-5152]
A
[49 nt withheld, positions 5154-5202]
CCTTTGACGTTGGAGTCCACGTTCTTT
[37 nt withheld, positions 5230-5266]
ACCCTATCTCGGTCTATTCTTTTGATTTATAAGGGATTTTGCCGATTTCGGCCTATTGGTTAAAAAATGA
GCTGATTTAACAAAAATTTAACGCGAATTTTAACAAAATATTAACGCTTACAATTTAGGTGGCACTTTTC
GGGGAAATGTGCGCGGAACCCCTATTTGTTTATTTTTCTAAATACATTCAAATATGTATCCGCTCATGAG
ACAATAACCCTGATAAATGCTTCAATAATATTGAAAAAGGAAGAGTATGAGTATTCAACATTTCCGTGTC
GCCCTTATTCCCTTTTTTGCGGCATTTTGCCTTCCTGTTTTTGCTCACCCAGAAACGCTGGTGAAAGTAA
AAGATGCTGAAGATCAGTTGGGTGCACGAGTGGGTTACATCGAACTGGATCTCAACAGCGGTAAGATCCT
TGAGAGTTTTCGCCCCGAAGAACGTTTTCCAATGATGAGCACTTTTAAAGTTCTGCTATGTGGCGCGGTA
TTATCCCGTATTGACGCCGGGCAAGAGCAACTCGGTCGCCGCATACACTATTCTCAGAATGACTTGGTTG
AGTACTCACCAGTCACAGAAAAGCATCTTACGGATGGCATGACAGTAAGAGAATTATGCAGTGCTGCCAT
AACCATGAGTGATAACACTGCGGCCAACTTACTTCTGACAACGATCGGAGGACCGAAGGAGCTAACCGCT
TTTTTGCACAACATGGGGGATCATGTAACTCGCCTTGATCGTTGGGAACCGGAGCTGAATGAAGCCATAC
CAAACGACGAGCGTGACACCACGATGCCTGTAGCAATGGCAACAACGTTGCGCAAACTATTAACTGGCGA
ACTACTTACTCTAGCTTCCCGGCAACAATTAATAGACTGGATGGAGGCGGATAAAGTTGCAGGACCACTT
CTGCGCTCGGCCCTTCCGGCTGGCTGGTTTATTGCTGATAAATCTGGAGCCGGTGAGCGTGGGTCTCGCG
GTATCATTGCAGCACTGGGGCCAGATGGTAAGCCCTCCCGTATCGTAGTTATCTACACGACGGGGAGTCA
GGCAACTATGGATGAACGAAATAGACAGATCGCTGAGATAGGTGCCTCACTGATTAAGCATTGGTAACTG
TCAGACCAAGTTTACTCATATATACTTTAGATTGATTTAAAACTTCATTTTTAATTTAAAAGGATCTAGG
TGAAGATCCTTTTTGATAATCTCATGACCAAAATCCCTTAACGTGAGTTTTCGTTCCACTGAGCGTCAGA
CCCCGTAGAAAAGATCAAAGGATCTTCTTGAGATCCTTTTTTTCTGCGCGTAATCTGCTGCTTGCAAACA
AAAAAACCACCGCTACCAGCGGTGGTTTGTTTGCCGGATCAAGAGCTACCAACTCTTTTTCCGAAGGTAA
CTGGCTTCAGCAGAGCGCAGATACCAAATACTGTTCTTCTAGTGTAGCCGTAGTTAGGCCACCACTTCAA
GAACTCTGTAGCACCGCCTACATACCTCGCTCTGCTAATCCTGTTACCAGTGGCTGCTGCCAGTGGCGAT
AAGTCGTGTCTTACCGGGTTGGACTCAAGACGATAGTTACCGGATAAGGCGCAGCGGTCGGGCTGAACGG
GGGGTTCGTGCACACAGCCCAGCTTGGAGCGAACGACCTACACCGAACTGAGATACCTACAGCGTGAGCT
ATGAGAAAGCGCCACGCTTCCCGAAGGGAGAAAGGCGGACAGGTATCCGGTAAGCGGCAGGGTCGGAACA
GGAGAGCGCACGAGGGAGCTTCCAGGGGGAAACGCCTGGTATCTTTATAGTCCTGTCGGGTTTCGCCACC
TCTGACTTGAGCGTCGATTTTTGTGATGCTCGTCAGGGGGGCGGAGCCTATGGAAAAACGCCAGCAACGC
GGCCTTTTTACGGTTCCTGGCCTTTTGCTGGCCTTTTGCTCACATGTTCTTTCCTGCGTTATCCCCTGAT
TCTGTGGATAACCGTATTACCGCCTTTGAGTGAGCTGATACCGCTCGCCGCAGCCGAACGACCGAGCGCA
GCGAGT
Features (pLannotate 1.2.2; 27 found; start..end, strand, type, name):
     23..115     +  CDS            lacI (fragment): lac repressor; lacI; The lac repressor binds to the lac operator to inhibit transcription in E. coli. This inhibition can be relieved by adding lactose or isopropyl-β-D-thiogalactopyranoside (IPTG).
    128..149     +  protein_bind   CAP binding site: CAP binding activates transcription in the presence of cAMP. E. coli catabolite activator protein
    164..194     +  promoter       lac promoter: promoter for the E. coli lac operon
    202..218     +  protein_bind   lac operator: The lac repressor binds to the lac operator to inhibit transcription in E. coli. This inhibition can be relieved by adding lactose or isopropyl-β-D-thiogalactopyranoside (IPTG). lac repressor encoded by lacI
    263..281     +  promoter       T3 promoter: promoter for bacteriophage T3 RNA polymerase
    309..535     +  promoter       RSV promoter: Rous sarcoma virus enhancer/promoter
    536..716     +  LTR            5' LTR (truncated): truncated 5' long terminal repeat (LTR) from HIV-1
    763..888     +  misc_feature   HIV-1 Ψ: packaging signal of human immunodeficiency virus type 1
    872..1235    +  CDS            HIV-1 gag (fragment): gag protein from human immunodeficiency virus 1; gag
   1381..1614    +  misc_feature   RRE: The Rev response element (RRE) of HIV-1 allows for Rev-dependent mRNA export from the nucleus to the cytoplasm.
   1991..2017    +  CDS            Rev (fragment): human immunodeficiency virus 1 (HIV-1) Rev protein; rev; enhances nuclear export of unspliced and incompletely spliced viral mRNAs
   2021..2261    +  promoter       U6 promoter: RNA polymerase III promoter for human U6 snRNA
   2309..2376    +  misc_RNA       tracrRNA (fragment): trans-activating CRISPR RNA for the Streptococcus pyogenes CRISPR/Cas9 system
   2425..2542    +  misc_feature   cPPT/CTS: central polypurine tract and central termination sequence of HIV-1
   2611..2822    +  promoter       EF-1α core promoter: core promoter for human elongation factor EF-1α
   2848..3447    +  CDS            PuroR (fragment): puromycin N-acetyltransferase; pac from Streptomyces; confers resistance to puromycin
   3463..4051    +  misc_feature   WPRE: woodchuck hepatitis virus posttranscriptional regulatory element
   4102..4121    +  misc_feature   cPPT/CTS (fragment): central polypurine tract and central termination sequence of HIV-1
   4123..4356    +  LTR            3' LTR (ΔU3): self-inactivating 3' long terminal repeat (LTR) from HIV-1
   4434..4555    +  polyA_signal   SV40 poly(A) signal: SV40 polyadenylation signal
   4595..4730    +  rep_origin     SV40 ori: SV40 origin of replication
   4751..4769    -  promoter       T7 promoter: promoter for bacteriophage T7 RNA polymerase
   4777..4932    +  CDS            lacZα (fragment): LacZα fragment of β-galactosidase; lacZ fragment
   4937..5365    +  rep_origin     f1 ori (sequence partly withheld): f1 bacteriophage origin of replication; arrow indicates direction of (+) strand synthesis
   5418..5522    +  promoter       AmpR promoter: bla
   5523..6383    +  CDS            AmpR: β-lactamase; bla; confers resistance to ampicillin, carbenicillin, and related antibiotics
   6554..7142    +  rep_origin     ori: high-copy-number ColE1/pMB1/pBR322/pUC origin of replication
