[The description below was written by a language model from this plasmid's Addgene catalogue record and pLannotate feature annotations shown in this document.]
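Description:
RNASEH2A B9.3 gRNA is a third-generation lentiviral CRISPR guide plasmid built on the pLenti-sgRNA backbone to deliver a single guide RNA against human RNASEH2A. It is propagated in E. coli through a high-copy ColE1/pUC-type origin with ampicillin selection (AmpR, β-lactamase). It also carries an f1 origin, an SV40 origin and leftover lac/lacZα, T3 and T7 cloning-vector elements that play no role in its function. The catalogue lists the empty backbone as 9,151 bp, whereas the sequenced plasmid is 7,302 nt. This would be consistent with loss of a stuffer fragment when the guide was cloned between the two BsmBI sites, which were destroyed in the process, although the record does not explain the difference.

The viral cassette is framed by an RSV promoter fused to a truncated HIV-1 5' LTR, which makes genomic RNA production Tat-independent, and a ΔU3 self-inactivating 3' LTR followed by an SV40 poly(A) signal. Between the LTRs lie the Ψ packaging signal with a gag fragment, the RRE for Rev-dependent nuclear export, and a cPPT/CTS. The human U6 RNA polymerase III promoter drives the RNASEH2A-targeting spacer joined to the Streptococcus pyogenes tracrRNA-derived scaffold. Downstream, an EF-1α core promoter expresses puromycin N-acetyltransferase, followed by a WPRE to enhance transcript expression, so transduced mammalian cells can be selected with puromycin.

No Cas9 is encoded, so the nuclease must be supplied separately in the target cells. The plasmid belongs to a guide series (pKMKO) used for a large-scale analysis of CRISPR/Cas9 knockouts of cell-cycle genes in human cell lines.
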