Addgene plasmid #90878: RNASEH2A B9.3 gRNA
Purpose: 3rd generation lentiviral gRNA plasmid targeting human RNASEH2A
Depositing lab: Iain Cheeseman. Depositing organization: Whitehead Institute for Biomedical Research. Publication: Large-Scale Analysis of CRISPR/Cas9 Cell-Cycle Knockouts Reveals the Diversity of p53-Dependent Responses to Cell-Cycle Defects. McKinley KL, Cheeseman IM. Dev Cell. 2017 Feb 27;40(4):405-420.e2. doi: 10.1016/j.devcel.2017.01.012. Epub 2017 Feb 16. PubMed 28216383.
Backbone
  Vector backbone: pLenti-sgRNA
  Backbone manufacturer: Eric Lander & David Sabatini labs (Addgene plasmid #71409)
  Backbone size w/o insert (bp): 9151
  Vector type: Lentiviral, CRISPR
  Selectable markers: Puromycin
Growth in bacteria
  Bacterial resistance: Ampicillin, 100 μg/mL
  Growth temperature: 37°C
  Growth strain: NEB Stable
  Copy number: Unknown
Gene/Insert
  Gene/Insert name: RNASEH2A (Guide Designation B9.3) (alt name: pKMKO series)
  gRNA/shRNA sequence: CACCgTGCCCGCCTCATCGACGCCC
  Species: H. sapiens (human)
  Promoter: U6
  Cloning method: Restriction Enzyme; 5′ cloning site BsmBI (destroyed during cloning); 3′ cloning site BsmBI (destroyed during cloning)
  Sequencing primers: 5′ hU6-F (5'-GAGGGCCTATTTCCCATGATT-3'); 3′ EF1a-R (5'-CACGGCGACTACTGCACTTA-3')
Terms and licenses: Academic/Nonprofit Terms; Industry Terms: Not Available to Industry
Depositor comments: Please note that gRNA target sequence listed is not strictly the 20nt spacer sequence, but also contains the 5' BsmBI overhang. For more information about knockout human cell lines generated using this plasmid, please see http://cellcycleknockouts.wi.mit.edu/ .
How to cite: RNASEH2A B9.3 gRNA was a gift from Iain Cheeseman (Addgene plasmid # 90878 ; http://n2t.net/addgene:90878 ; RRID:Addgene_90878)
